>Addgene plasmid #105954 | HS-GFP-PACT | depositor full sequence | sequence record 203600 | HS-GFP-PACT sequence 9119 bps
CCACCTAAATTGTAAGCGTTAATATTTTGTTAAAATTCGCGTTAAATTTTTGTTAAATCAGCTCATTTTT
TAACCAATAGGCCGAAATCGGCAAAATCCCTTATAAATCAAAAGAATAGACCGAGATAGGGT
[37 nt withheld, positions 133-169]
AAAGAACGTGGACTCCAACGTCAAAGG
[49 nt withheld, positions 197-245]
T
[91 nt withheld, positions 247-337]
G
[124 nt withheld, positions 339-462]
CCCATTCGCCATTCAGGCTGCGCAACTGTTGGGAAGGGCGATCGGTGCGGGCCTCTTCGCTATTACGCCA
GCTGGCGAAAGGGGGATGTGCTGCAAGGCGATTAAGTTGGGTAACGCCAGGGTTTTCCCAGTCACGACGT
TGTAAAACGACGGCCAGTGAGCGCGCGTAATACGACTCACTATAGGGCGAATTGGGTACCAAATAGTAGG
AATTACCCACCTGTACAAGTGCTGAAAACTTGGATGAATAAGCCCGTTTGCCATTTTCTACTGCTATTTT
AAATCTTTTCTGTATTTGTCTGCATTTGTCTTTACCCTTGAATAAATGTTTTAGTTGTTTTTTTTCAATT
ATGACTGTGTTTAACAGACATTATTACAATAATATGTAATAGTAGTACACACTATTATTATGTAATAGTA
CTTGTTGACTGTATTTGAGAACTGGACCGAGTGAGTGTTACGTCACCCATTCAAAATGACTTACTTCTGG
CTCCAACAAAATGAAGTTAATTCAGTTGCCATTTTTCACTGTATGGACATCGCCGTGTTGGAGCTAGACG
TTGCCAATAAGCAAGAAAGAGCCGAGATGCGTCGAGTCTGAGTCACCGTTCCTATGGCAACCCCTCTAAC
CAATCAGAAGTAAGCTTGTTGGAAGTCCACAGCCTACCACTTGAAAGCGGGCTGCACAAAATCTGTCAAA
CGTTTTGAACGTTGGATGTGAGAGCACATACTTTTATTAAGGCATCTGGTTGGTCAGTTTATAATATCAA
CAACTTGGGCTACAGAAAAGAAAAGTTATTACAGAAATTATGATTAACAAGTACATGTTAAATAAAGATT
TTAATATGAATGCCACCACTGGAGCATTCATGCCATTTGGAGCTTCTTCCTGTTTGGATCACTAGAAGGA
GGAGGTCACTCATTACAGTTCTCATATACAGTCGTTGGTTGGTTGGTTGGTTGGTTGGTTGGTAGATTGA
TTGATTGATTGATTGATTGATTGATTGATTGATTGATTGATTGATTGATTGATTGATTGATTGATTGATT
GATTGATTGATTGATTGATTGATTGATTGGTAGTCAAAATAAGAAATAATTTCCACAGATTCATTACAGA
AATGATTAAATGCATACATAAAAAACTNGGGGGGGGGGGGGATACAACAACACACTTAAGTCACATTTGC
CTACGTAAAGAAAAGTAAAGAAAATCAATAGCTATATTTTACATCTCCTTTTTTTGCTGTCTTTTAATTA
GCCTTGTTTTGCTGTTATCTTGATTGAAACTGTAACTTCTTCACCTGCTTCTTTTCTTTGTAGGTTTTGC
CAGCCCAGAAACAGGCATGGCTGTGCAAGGCCAGAGCACCATGCACAATGCGCTGCATGTCTTCATGAAC
GGCTCAATGTCCTCAGTCCAGGGCTCAGCCAACGACCCCATCTTCCTCCTTCACCATGCTTTCATTGACA
GGTAACAAACACGTCATGACATTAGACTGCACAGTTTTTGACAAAGTTCATACAATCTGTTGTTTATAGC
TGCTACAATTAGTGAAGTTTGTGAATGTACTTGGATGAGCAGCGAAAGATCAATTGAGATCAATTGTTAG
AGTTTGGTTGCCCTGCAGAGCAAAGAACAAAAAATAATCTGGTGGCTTTACTGCGTGAGGTTATTATTGG
TGGAATAGAAACACAAAACATAATTGCATTTATTTGTTTAATTTTTTATCTTATCTTAACTTTCATCTTG
CATATTTGTTTCTTACATCATTTCTAGCATCTTTGAGCGCTGGCTAAGAACTCATCAGCCTCCCCGGTCC
ATCTACCCACGTACCAATGCACCAATTGGCCACAATGACGGCTACTACATGGTGCCATTCCTTCCTCTTT
ATAGGAATGGAGACTACCTCCTGTCCAACAATGCTCTTGGATACGAGTACGCCTACCTGTTGGACCCAGG
TCATTGCACAACACCAGAAATGCCCTCTGATCTGCAAAAGACGTGAATATCTGTTCAGACACCCATATCC
ACTCTGTTCCACACAGGTCAGAGGTTTGTCCAGGAGTTCTTGACAGAGGTGTAAAAAGTACTCAAAAATT
TTACTCAAGTGAAAGTACAAGTACTTAGGGAAAATTTTACTCAATTAAAAGTAAAAGTATCTGGCTAGAA
TCTTACTTGAGTAAAAGTAAAAAAGTACTCCATTAAAATTGTACTTGAGTATTAAGGAAGTAAAAGTAAA
AGCAAGAAAGAAAACTAGAGATTCTTGTTTAAGCTTTTAATCTCAAAAAACATTAAATGAAATGCATACA
AGGTTTTATCCTGCTTTAGAACTGTTTGTATTTAATTATCAAACTATAAGACAGACAATCTAATGCCAGT
ACACGCTACTCAAAGTTGTAAAACCTCAGATTTAACTTCAGTAGAAGCTGATTCTCAAAATTGTTAGTGT
CAAGCCTAGCTCTTTTGGGGCTGAAAAGCAATCCTGCAGTGCTGAAAAGCCTCTCACAGGCAGCCGATGC
GGGAAGAGGTGTATTAGTCTTGATAGAGAGGCTGCAAATAGCAGGAAACGTGAGCAGAGACTCCCTGGTG
TCTGAAACACAGGCCAGATGGGCCCTCGAGCAGGAAACAGCTATGACCATGATTACGCCAAGCTATCAAC
TTTGTATAGAAAAGTTGCTTCAGGGGTGTCGCTTGGTTATTTCCAAAAATCAAATTAATTTTATTAAACT
ATTAGAACGAGCATGTTTTGTCTATATGCTACAGAAGATAAAAAATAATAGGAGTTAACAGTTATAAAAC
AACACACTTTGTTTCTATTGATTGTTGACCACACTGGGGTCTCATTAAGTTAGATTAAAGACACACTAAC
TGGGTCAAAAGCAGCAGATTGATTTCATAGCACCAGGGTAAACTTTCTAACACTTTTACGGCAATCATAT
ACATTAAAATTAAATACAGACCACGACTGAACAAGGAGGATGATCTCCAATATTAAACAAAGAGACTTGT
GCCTATTTCTCTGAGGGTAAACATGACCTCTCAAGTTAGCAAGTTGGTTTTAACACTACAAAAATAGTTA
AGACTGCAATCCCAGAATAAAGTATTGGTTTTAACCAATCAATATAGTACAGTAAACATCCATTTGTTTT
GTTGAAACGTTAAACAAATCTGACCAAAGCTATTAGCTTATATAAAACAGGTTTGCCTTCTATGTAGCTG
AAAACACCACAGGCCCGATTTTGCTACTGTGTAAAACATTTCAGCAAGATTTTTTTATTGCATTTTTTTT
TACTGAATCGTTCAAACATTTTATCATTTTAGTTTGTTCATTCATTGCAACTGGAAAAACAACACATCAC
ACAACCGCACATATTTCAGCAATAAGTACAATAAAACACTCAAATAAAAAAAACATTTTAAATCTCTTTG
TATTTTTGACCGCTGTTTCGCGTAATTTCACGGTAAAACTCTGGAAATCTCCACTACATTCCTCTCAGCG
GCTCCTCTCAATGACAGCTGAAGAAGTGACGCGGCTGCCTGCTGTGTTTTGATTGGTCGAATTCACTGGA
GGCTTCCAGAACAGTGTAGAGTCTGAACGGGTGCGCGCTCTGCTGTATTTAAAGGGCGAAAGAGAGACCG
CAGAGAAACTCAACCGAAGAGAAGCGACTTGACAAAGAAGAAAAGAGCAGCCTGACAGGACTTTTTCCCC
GACGAGGTGTTTATTCGCTCTATTTAAGAATCTACTGTAAGGTAAGTCTCAATATATTGTACTCTATTGG
CTAATCAGAATTATATAGAGATTATATGTACTTAATGTCAAAAAATCAACTTTGTATATGTAATCTTTTT
ACATGTGGACTGCCTATGTTCATCTTATTTTAGGTCTACTAGAAAATTATATTTCCCGTTTTCACAATAA
GGATTTTTAAAAAAAGCAATGAACAGACGGGCATTTACTTTATGTTGCTGACATTATTTTATATGAGCAT
AATAACCATAAATACTAGCAAATGTCCTAAATGAATTTGTGTTAATGTTGTCTACAAAAGAAAATTAGCG
TTTTACTTGTACAACTAATAATAACTTGGTTATTAAGAGAATTTCACTTGTTGACTAGAAAAATCCTTTC
ATAATGAAACAATTGCACCATAAATTGTATAAATATAAAATTAATTCTAATTGTTTTTTTTTCCTGCCAA
GTTTGTACAAAAAAGCAGGCTGGGCCACCATGGTGAGCAAGGGCGAGGAGCTGTTCACCGGGGTGGTGCC
CATCCTGGTCGAGCTGGACGGCGACGTAAACGGCCACAAGTTCAGCGTGTCCGGCGAGGGCGAGGGCGAT
GCCACCTACGGCAAGCTGACCCTGAAGTTCATCTGCACCACCGGCAAGCTGCCCGTGCCCTGGCCCACCC
TCGTGACCACCCTGACCTACGGCGTGCAGTGCTTCAGCCGCTACCCCGACCACATGAAGCAGCACGACTT
CTTCAAGTCCGCCATGCCCGAAGGCTACGTCCAGGAGCGCACCATCTTCTTCAAGGACGACGGCAACTAC
AAGACCCGCGCCGAGGTGAAGTTCGAGGGCGACACCCTGGTGAACCGCATCGAGCTGAAGGGCATCGACT
TCAAGGAGGACGGCAACATCCTGGGGCACAAGCTGGAGTACAACTACAACAGCCACAACGTCTATATCAT
GGCCGACAAGCAGAAGAACGGCATCAAGGTGAACTTCAAGATCCGCCACAACATCGAGGACGGCAGCGTG
CAGCTCGCCGACCACTACCAGCAGAACACCCCCATCGGCGACGGCCCCGTGCTGCTGCCCGACAACCACT
ACCTGAGCACCCAGTCCGCCCTGAGCAAAGACCCCAACGAGAAGCGCGATCACATGGTCCTGCTGGAGTT
CGTGACCGCCGCCGGGATCACTCTCGGCATGGACGAGCTGTACAAGTCCGGACTCAGATCTCGAGCTCAA
GCTTCGAATTCTGCAGTCGACGGTACCGCGGGCCCGGGATCCACCGGATCTAGACACCCAGCTTTCTTGT
ACAAAGTGGCTGCCAACATTGAAGCCATCATTGCCTCTGAAAAAGAAGTATGGAACAGAGAAAAATTGAC
TCTCCAGAAATCTTTGAAAAGGGCAGAGGCTGAAGTATACAAACTGAAAGCTGAACTAAGAAATGACTCT
TTACTTCAAACTCTGAGCCCTGATTCTGAACATGTCACTTTAAAGAGAATTTATGGTAAATACTTGAGGG
CAGAAAGTTTTCGAAAGGCTCTCATTTACCAGAAGAAATACCTGCTGCTGTTACTGGGTGGGTTCCAGGA
ATGTGAAGATGCCACCTTGGCCCTGCTTGCCCGGATGGGGGGGCAGCCAGCTTTCACGGATCTAGAGGTG
ATCACCAATCGCCCAAAGGGCTTCACCAGGTTTCGGTCGGCCGTCAGAGTATCCATTGCAATTTCCAGAA
TGAAATTTTTGGTTCGACGGTGGCATCGAGTCACAGGTTCTGTTTCCATCAATATTAACAGAGATGGCTT
TGGACTGAATCAAGGTGCATAGGCAACTTTATTATACATAGTTGATAATTCACTGGCCGTCGTTTTACGG
TACCATCGATGATGATCCAGACATGATAAGATACATTGATGAGTTTGGACAAACCACAACTAGAATGCAG
TGAAAAAAATGCTTTATTTGTGAAATTTGTGATGCTATTGCTTTATTTGTAACCATTATAAGCTGCAATA
AACAAGTTAACAACAACAATTGCATTCATTTTATGTTTCAGGTTCAGGGGGAGGTGTGGGAGGTTTTTTA
AAGCAAGTAAAACCTCTACAAATGTGGTATGGCTGATTATGATCCTCTAGATCAGATCTGCGAAGATACG
GCCACGGGTGCTCTTGATCCTGTGGCTGATTTTGGACTGTGCTGCTCGCAGCTGCTGATGAATCACATAC
TTCCTCCATTTTCTTCCACTGATTGACTGTTATAATTTCCCTAATTTCCAGGTCAAGGTGCTGTGCATTG
TGGTAATAGATGTGACATGACGTCACTTCCAAAGGACCAATGAACATGTCTGACCAATTTCATATAATGT
GAAAACGATTTTCATAGGCAGAATAAATAACATTTAAATTAAACTGGGCATCAGCGCAATTCAATTGGTT
TGGTAATAGCAAGGGAAAATAGAATGAAGTGATCTCCAAAAAATAAGTACTTTTTGACTGTAAATAAAAT
TGTAAGGAGTAAAAAGTACTTTTTTTTCTAAAAAAATGTAATTAAGTAAAAGTAAAAGTATTGATTTTTA
ATTGTACTCAAGTAAAGTAAAAATCCCCAAAAATAATACTTAAGTACAGTAATCAAGTAAAATTACTCAA
GTACTTTACACCTCTGGTTCTTGACCCCCTACCTTCAGCAAGCCCAGCAGATCCACTAGTTCTAGAGCGG
CCGCCACCGCGGTGGAGCTCCAGCTTTTGTTCCCTTTAGTGAGGGTTAATTGCGCGCTTGGCGTAATCAT
GGTCATAGCTGTTTCCTGTGTGAAATTGTTATCCGCTCACAATTCCACACAACATACGAGCCGGAAGCAT
AAAGTGTAAAGCCTGGGGTGCCTAATGAGTGAGCTAACTCACATTAATTGCGTTGCGCTCACTGCCCGCT
TTCCAGTCGGGAAACCTGTCGTGCCAGCTGCATTAATGAATCGGCCAACGCGCGGGGAGAGGCGGTTTGC
GTATTGGGCGCTCTTCCGCTTCCTCGCTCACTGACTCGCTGCGCTCGGTCGTTCGGCTGCGGCGAGCGGT
ATCAGCTCACTCAAAGGCGGTAATACGGTTATCCACAGAATCAGGGGATAACGCAGGAAAGAACATGTGA
GCAAAAGGCCAGCAAAAGGCCAGGAACCGTAAAAAGGCCGCGTTGCTGGCGTTTTTCCATAGGCTCCGCC
CCCCTGACGAGCATCACAAAAATCGACGCTCAAGTCAGAGGTGGCGAAACCCGACAGGACTATAAAGATA
CCAGGCGTTTCCCCCTGGAAGCTCCCTCGTGCGCTCTCCTGTTCCGACCCTGCCGCTTACCGGATACCTG
TCCGCCTTTCTCCCTTCGGGAAGCGTGGCGCTTTCTCATAGCTCACGCTGTAGGTATCTCAGTTCGGTGT
AGGTCGTTCGCTCCAAGCTGGGCTGTGTGCACGAACCCCCCGTTCAGCCCGACCGCTGCGCCTTATCCGG
TAACTATCGTCTTGAGTCCAACCCGGTAAGACACGACTTATCGCCACTGGCAGCAGCCACTGGTAACAGG
ATTAGCAGAGCGAGGTATGTAGGCGGTGCTACAGAGTTCTTGAAGTGGTGGCCTAACTACGGCTACACTA
GAAGAACAGTATTTGGTATCTGCGCTCTGCTGAAGCCAGTTACCTTCGGAAAAAGAGTTGGTAGCTCTTG
ATCCGGCAAACAAACCACCGCTGGTAGCGGTGGTTTTTTTGTTTGCAAGCAGCAGATTACGCGCAGAAAA
AAAGGATCTCAAGAAGATCCTTTGATCTTTTCTACGGGGTCTGACGCTCAGTGGAACGAAAACTCACGTT
AAGGCATTTTGGTCATGAGATTATCAAAAAGGATCTTCACCTAGATCCTTTTAAATTAAAAATGAAGTTT
TAAATCAATCTAAAGTATATATGAGTAAACTTGGTCTGACAGTTACCAATGCTTAATCAGTGAGGCACCT
ATCTCAGCGATCTGTCTATTTCGTTCATCCATAGTTGCCTGACTCCCCGTCGTGTAGATAACTACGATAC
GGGAGGGCTTACCATCTGGCCCCAGTGCTGCAATGATACCGCGAGACCCACGCTCACCGGCTCCAGATTT
ATCAGCAATAAACCAGCCAGCCGGAAGGGCCGAGCGCAGAAGTGGTCCTGCAACTTTATCCGCCTCCATC
CAGTCTATTAATTGTTGCCGGGAAGCTAGAGTAAGTAGTTCGCCAGTTAATAGTTTGCGCAACGTTGTTG
CCATTGCTACAGGCATCGTGGTGTCACGCTCGTCGTTTGGTATGGCTTCATTCAGCTCCGGTTCCCAACG
ATCAAGGCGAGTTACATGATCCCCCATGTTGTGCAAAAAAGCGGTTAGCTCCTTCGGTCCTCCGATCGTT
GTCAGAAGTAAGTTGGCCGCAGTGTTATCACTCATGGTTATGGCAGCACTGCATAATTCTCTTACTGTCA
TGCCATCCGTAAGATGCTTTTCTGTGACTGGTGAGTACTCAACCAAGTCATTCTGAGAATAGTGTATGCG
GCGACCGAGTTGCTCTTGCCCGGCGTCAATACGGGATAATACCGCGCCACATAGCAGAACTTTAAAAGTG
CTCATCATTGGAAAACGTTCTTCGGGGCGAAAACTCTCAAGGATCTTACCGCTGTTGAGATCCAGTTCGA
TGTAACCCACTCGTGCACCCAACTGATCTTCAGCATCTTTTACTTTCACCAGCGTTTCTGGGTGAGCAAA
AACAGGAAGGCAAAATGCCGCAAAAAAGGGAATAAGGGCGACACGGAAATGTTGAATACTCATACTCTTC
CTTTTTCAATATTATTGAAGCATTTATCAGGGTTATTGTCTCATGAGCGGATACATATTTGAATGTATTT
AGAAAAATAAACAAATAGGGGTTCCGCGCACATTTCCCCGAAAAGTG
Features (pLannotate 1.2.2; 22 found; start..end, strand, type, name):
     34..462     -  rep_origin     f1 ori (sequence partly withheld): f1 bacteriophage origin of replication; arrow indicates direction of (+) strand synthesis
    467..622     -  CDS            lacZα (fragment): LacZα fragment of β-galactosidase; lacZ fragment
    630..648     +  promoter       T7 promoter: promoter for bacteriophage T7 RNA polymerase
   3119..3139    +  protein_bind   attB4: mutant version of attB; core recombination site for the Gateway® BP reaction BP Clonase™
   4660..4680    +  protein_bind   attB1: mutant version of attB; core recombination site for the Gateway® BP reaction BP Clonase™
   4692..5408    +  CDS            EGFP: EGFP is a basic (constitutively fluorescent) green fluorescent protein published in 1996, derived from Aequorea victoria. It is reported to be a rapidly-maturing weak dimer with moderate acid sensitivity.
   5409..5474    +  misc_feature   MCS: multiple cloning site
   5491..5511    -  protein_bind   attB2: mutant version of attB; core recombination site for the Gateway® BP reaction BP Clonase™
   5514..6011    +  CDS            AKAP9 (fragment): AKAP9_HUMAN - Also known as AKAP350, AKAP450, KIAA0803. Experimental evidence at protein level: Swiss-Prot protein existence level 1. [Isoform 4]: Associated with the N-methyl-D-aspartate receptor and is specifically found in the neuromuscular junction (NMJ) as well as in neuronal synapses, suggesting a role in the organization of postsynaptic specializations. From Homo sapiens (Human).
   6016..6036    -  protein_bind   attB3: mutant version of attB; core recombination site for the Gateway® BP reaction BP Clonase™
   6040..6060    +  CDS            lacZα (fragment): LacZα fragment of β-galactosidase; lacZ fragment
   6076..6210    -  polyA_signal   SV40 poly(A) signal: SV40 polyadenylation signal
   6233..6316    -  CDS            large T antigen (fragment): large T antigen from SV40 (simian virus 40)
   6882..6922    -  misc_feature   MCS (fragment): pBluescript multiple cloning site
   6935..6953    -  promoter       T3 promoter: promoter for bacteriophage T3 RNA polymerase
   6998..7014    -  protein_bind   lac operator: The lac repressor binds to the lac operator to inhibit transcription in E. coli. This inhibition can be relieved by adding lactose or isopropyl-β-D-thiogalactopyranoside (IPTG). lac repressor encoded by lacI
   7022..7052    -  promoter       lac promoter: promoter for the E. coli lac operon
   7067..7088    -  protein_bind   CAP binding site: CAP binding activates transcription in the presence of cAMP. E. coli catabolite activator protein
   7101..7193    -  CDS            lacI (fragment): lac repressor; lacI; The lac repressor binds to the lac operator to inhibit transcription in E. coli. This inhibition can be relieved by adding lactose or isopropyl-β-D-thiogalactopyranoside (IPTG).
   7376..7964    -  rep_origin     ori: high-copy-number ColE1/pMB1/pBR322/pUC origin of replication
   8135..8995    -  CDS            AmpR: β-lactamase; bla; confers resistance to ampicillin, carbenicillin, and related antibiotics
   8996..9100    -  promoter       AmpR promoter: bla
