[The description below was written by a language model from this plasmid's Addgene catalogue record and pLannotate feature annotations shown in this document.]
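Description:
HS-GFP-PACT is a Tol2 transposon-based transgenesis plasmid assembled by three-fragment Gateway recombination into the GWpTol2Dest(R4-R3)pA destination backbone. The repository lists it as a bacterial expression vector, but its stated purpose is heat shock-inducible transgenesis. The bacterial elements serve for propagation only. It is maintained in E. coli through a high-copy ColE1/pUC-type origin and selected with ampicillin via the AmpR β-lactamase cassette. pBluescript-derived remnants are also present: an f1 origin, lacZα fragments, lac promoter/operator elements, and flanking T7 and T3 promoters.

The payload lies between the Gateway recombination scars. The roughly 1.5 kb segment between attB4 and attB1 carries no annotation. This is the 5′ entry position, so it presumably holds the heat shock promoter implied by the plasmid's name and purpose, although the record does not identify which promoter it is. EGFP occupies the middle position between attB1 and attB2, followed by a short multiple cloning site. A fragment of human AKAP9 (AKAP450) sits between attB2 and attB3 and corresponds to the PACT domain, giving an N-terminal GFP fusion. An SV40 polyadenylation signal lies downstream of attB3, annotated on the opposite strand. The Tol2 transposon arms expected from the backbone name are not annotated, though sizeable unannotated regions flank the cassette.

PACT is described as a centriole marker, so the construct is meant to give temporally controlled, heat shock-triggered expression of a green fluorescent centrosome label. The associated publication concerns interkinetic nuclear migration and apical cell division, which fits live imaging of centrosome position in developing tissue. The record does not state the host organism.
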