Addgene plasmid #105954: HS-GFP-PACT
Purpose: heat shock inducible transgenesis, PACT is a centriol marker
Depositing lab: Caren Norden. Depositing organization: Max Planck Institute of Molecular Cell Biology and Genetics. Publication: Interkinetic nuclear migration is centrosome independent and ensures apical cell division to maintain tissue integrity. Strzyz PJ, Lee HO, Sidhaye J, Weber IP, Leung LC, Norden C. Dev Cell. 2015 Jan 26;32(2):203-19. doi: 10.1016/j.devcel.2014.12.001. Epub 2015 Jan 15. PubMed 25600237.
Backbone
  Vector backbone: GWpTol2Dest(R4-R3)pA
  Vector type: Bacterial Expression
Growth in bacteria
  Bacterial resistance: Ampicillin, 100 μg/mL
  Growth temperature: 37°C
  Growth strain: DH5alpha
  Copy number: High Copy
Gene/Insert
  Gene/Insert name: PACT (alt name: 5930)
  Species: H. sapiens (human)
  Entrez Gene: AKAP9 (a.k.a. AKAP-9, AKAP350, AKAP450, CG-NAP, HYPERION, LQT11, MU-RMS-40.16A, PPP1R45, PRKA9, YOTIAO)
  Tag / fusion protein: GFP (N terminal on insert)
  Cloning method: Gateway Cloning
Terms and licenses: Academic/Nonprofit Terms; Industry Terms: Not Available to Industry
How to cite: HS-GFP-PACT was a gift from Caren Norden (Addgene plasmid # 105954 ; http://n2t.net/addgene:105954 ; RRID:Addgene_105954)
