>Addgene plasmid #105954 | HS-GFP-PACT | addgene partial sequence | sequence record 203599 | Addgene NGS Result
GATTGATTGATTGATTGATTGATTGATTGATTGATTGATTGATTGATTGATTGATTGATTGATTGATTGA
TTGATTGATTGGTAGTCAAAATAAGAAATAATTTCCACAGATTCATTACAGAAATGATTAAATGCATACA
TAAAAAACTNGGGGGGGGGGGGGATACAACAACACACTTAAGTCACATTTGCCTACGTAAAGAAAAGTAA
AGAAAATCAATAGCTATATTTTACATCTCCTTTTTTTGCTGTCTTTTAATTAGCCTTGTTTTGCTGTTAT
CTTGATTGAAACTGTAACTTCTTCACCTGCTTCTTTTCTTTGTAGGTTTTGCCAGCCCAGAAACAGGCAT
GGCTGTGCAAGGCCAGAGCACCATGCACAATGCGCTGCATGTCTTCATGAACGGCTCAATGTCCTCAGTC
CAGGGCTCAGCCAACGACCCCATCTTCCTCCTTCACCATGCTTTCATTGACAGGTAACAAACACGTCATG
ACATTAGACTGCACAGTTTTTGACAAAGTTCATACAATCTGTTGTTTATAGCTGCTACAATTAGTGAAGT
TTGTGAATGTACTTGGATGAGCAGCGAAAGATCAATTGAGATCAATTGTTAGAGTTTGGTTGCCCTGCAG
AGCAAAGAACAAAAAATAATCTGGTGGCTTTACTGCGTGAGGTTATTATTGGTGGAATAGAAACACAAAA
CATAATTGCATTTATTTGTTTAATTTTTTATCTTATCTTAACTTTCATCTTGCATATTTGTTTCTTACAT
CATTTCTAGCATCTTTGAGCGCTGGCTAAGAACTCATCAGCCTCCCCGGTCCATCTACCCACGTACCAAT
GCACCAATTGGCCACAATGACGGCTACTACATGGTGCCATTCCTTCCTCTTTATAGGAATGGAGACTACC
TCCTGTCCAACAATGCTCTTGGATACGAGTACGCCTACCTGTTGGACCCAGGTCATTGCACAACACCAGA
AATGCCCTCTGATCTGCAAAAGACGTGAATATCTGTTCAGACACCCATATCCACTCTGTTCCACACAGGT
CAGAGGTTTGTCCAGGAGTTCTTGACAGAGGTGTAAAAAGTACTCAAAAATTTTACTCAAGTGAAAGTAC
AAGTACTTAGGGAAAATTTTACTCAATTAAAAGTAAAAGTATCTGGCTAGAATCTTACTTGAGTAAAAGT
AAAAAAGTACTCCATTAAAATTGTACTTGAGTATTAAGGAAGTAAAAGTAAAAGCAAGAAAGAAAACTAG
AGATTCTTGTTTAAGCTTTTAATCTCAAAAAACATTAAATGAAATGCATACAAGGTTTTATCCTGCTTTA
GAACTGTTTGTATTTAATTATCAAACTATAAGACAGACAATCTAATGCCAGTACACGCTACTCAAAGTTG
TAAAACCTCAGATTTAACTTCAGTAGAAGCTGATTCTCAAAATTGTTAGTGTCAAGCCTAGCTCTTTTGG
GGCTGAAAAGCAATCCTGCAGTGCTGAAAAGCCTCTCACAGGCAGCCGATGCGGGAAGAGGTGTATTAGT
CTTGATAGAGAGGCTGCAAATAGCAGGAAACGTGAGCAGAGACTCCCTGGTGTCTGAAACACAGGCCAGA
TGGGCCCTCGAGCAGGAAACAGCTATGACCATGATTACGCCAAGCTATCAACTTTGTATAGAAAAGTTGC
TTCAGGGGTGTCGCTTGGTTATTTCCAAAAATCAAATTAATTTTATTAAACTATTAGAACGAGCATGTTT
TGTCTATATGCTACAGAAGATAAAAAATAATAGGAGTTAACAGTTATAAAACAACACACTTTGTTTCTAT
TGATTGTTGACCACACTGGGGTCTCATTAAGTTAGATTAAAGACACACTAACTGGGTCAAAAGCAGCAGA
TTGATTTCATAGCACCAGGGTAAACTTTCTAACACTTTTACGGCAATCATATACATTAAAATTAAATACA
GACCACGACTGAACAAGGAGGATGATCTCCAATATTAAACAAAGAGACTTGTGCCTATTTCTCTGAGGGT
AAACATGACCTCTCAAGTTAGCAAGTTGGTTTTAACACTACAAAAATAGTTAAGACTGCAATCCCAGAAT
AAAGTATTGGTTTTAACCAATCAATATAGTACAGTAAACATCCATTTGTTTTGTTGAAACGTTAAACAAA
TCTGACCAAAGCTATTAGCTTATATAAAACAGGTTTGCCTTCTATGTAGCTGAAAACACCACAGGCCCGA
TTTTGCTACTGTGTAAAACATTTCAGCAAGATTTTTTTATTGCATTTTTTTTTACTGAATCGTTCAAACA
TTTTATCATTTTAGTTTGTTCATTCATTGCAACTGGAAAAACAACACATCACACAACCGCACATATTTCA
GCAATAAGTACAATAAAACACTCAAATAAAAAAAACATTTTAAATCTCTTTGTATTTTTGACCGCTGTTT
CGCGTAATTTCACGGTAAAACTCTGGAAATCTCCACTACATTCCTCTCAGCGGCTCCTCTCAATGACAGC
TGAAGAAGTGACGCGGCTGCCTGCTGTGTTTTGATTGGTCGAATTCACTGGAGGCTTCCAGAACAGTGTA
GAGTCTGAACGGGTGCGCGCTCTGCTGTATTTAAAGGGCGAAAGAGAGACCGCAGAGAAACTCAACCGAA
GAGAAGCGACTTGACAAAGAAGAAAAGAGCAGCCTGACAGGACTTTTTCCCCGACGAGGTGTTTATTCGC
TCTATTTAAGAATCTACTGTAAGGTAAGTCTCAATATATTGTACTCTATTGGCTAATCAGAATTATATAG
AGATTATATGTACTTAATGTCAAAAAATCAACTTTGTATATGTAATCTTTTTACATGTGGACTGCCTATG
TTCATCTTATTTTAGGTCTACTAGAAAATTATATTTCCCGTTTTCACAATAAGGATTTTTAAAAAAAGCA
ATGAACAGACGGGCATTTACTTTATGTTGCTGACATTATTTTATATGAGCATAATAACCATAAATACTAG
CAAATGTCCTAAATGAATTTGTGTTAATGTTGTCTACAAAAGAAAATTAGCGTTTTACTTGTACAACTAA
TAATAACTTGGTTATTAAGAGAATTTCACTTGTTGACTAGAAAAATCCTTTCATAATGAAACAATTGCAC
CATAAATTGTATAAATATAAAATTAATTCTAATTGTTTTTTTTTCCTGCCAAGTTTGTACAAAAAAGCAG
GCTGGGCCACCATGGTGAGCAAGGGCGAGGAGCTGTTCACCGGGGTGGTGCCCATCCTGGTCGAGCTGGA
CGGCGACGTAAACGGCCACAAGTTCAGCGTGTCCGGCGAGGGCGAGGGCGATGCCACCTACGGCAAGCTG
ACCCTGAAGTTCATCTGCACCACCGGCAAGCTGCCCGTGCCCTGGCCCACCCTCGTGACCACCCTGACCT
ACGGCGTGCAGTGCTTCAGCCGCTACCCCGACCACATGAAGCAGCACGACTTCTTCAAGTCCGCCATGCC
CGAAGGCTACGTCCAGGAGCGCACCATCTTCTTCAAGGACGACGGCAACTACAAGACCCGCGCCGAGGTG
AAGTTCGAGGGCGACACCCTGGTGAACCGCATCGAGCTGAAGGGCATCGACTTCAAGGAGGACGGCAACA
TCCTGGGGCACAAGCTGGAGTACAACTACAACAGCCACAACGTCTATATCATGGCCGACAAGCAGAAGAA
CGGCATCAAGGTGAACTTCAAGATCCGCCACAACATCGAGGACGGCAGCGTGCAGCTCGCCGACCACTAC
CAGCAGAACACCCCCATCGGCGACGGCCCCGTGCTGCTGCCCGACAACCACTACCTGAGCACCCAGTCCG
CCCTGAGCAAAGACCCCAACGAGAAGCGCGATCACATGGTCCTGCTGGAGTTCGTGACCGCCGCCGGGAT
CACTCTCGGCATGGACGAGCTGTACAAGTCCGGACTCAGATCTCGAGCTCAAGCTTCGAATTCTGCAGTC
GACGGTACCGCGGGCCCGGGATCCACCGGATCTAGACACCCAGCTTTCTTGTACAAAGTGGCTGCCAACA
TTGAAGCCATCATTGCCTCTGAAAAAGAAGTATGGAACAGAGAAAAATTGACTCTCCAGAAATCTTTGAA
AAGGGCAGAGGCTGAAGTATACAAACTGAAAGCTGAACTAAGAAATGACTCTTTACTTCAAACTCTGAGC
CCTGATTCTGAACATGTCACTTTAAAGAGAATTTATGGTAAATACTTGAGGGCAGAAAGTTTTCGAAAGG
CTCTCATTTACCAGAAGAAATACCTGCTGCTGTTACTGGGTGGGTTCCAGGAATGTGAAGATGCCACCTT
GGCCCTGCTTGCCCGGATGGGGGGGCAGCCAGCTTTCACGGATCTAGAGGTGATCACCAATCGCCCAAAG
GGCTTCACCAGGTTTCGGTCGGCCGTCAGAGTATCCATTGCAATTTCCAGAATGAAATTTTTGGTTCGAC
GGTGGCATCGAGTCACAGGTTCTGTTTCCATCAATATTAACAGAGATGGCTTTGGACTGAATCAAGGTGC
ATAGGCAACTTTATTATACATAGTTGATAATTCACTGGCCGTCGTTTTACGGTACCATCGATGATGATCC
AGACATGATAAGATACATTGATGAGTTTGGACAAACCACAACTAGAATGCAGTGAAAAAAATGCTTTATT
TGTGAAATTTGTGATGCTATTGCTTTATTTGTAACCATTATAAGCTGCAATAAACAAGTTAACAACAACA
ATTGCATTCATTTTATGTTTCAGGTTCAGGGGGAGGTGTGGGAGGTTTTTTAAAGCAAGTAAAACCTCTA
CAAATGTGGTATGGCTGATTATGATCCTCTAGATCAGATCTGCGAAGATACGGCCACGGGTGCTCTTGAT
CCTGTGGCTGATTTTGGACTGTGCTGCTCGCAGCTGCTGATGAATCACATACTTCCTCCATTTTCTTCCA
CTGATTGACTGTTATAATTTCCCTAATTTCCAGGTCAAGGTGCTGTGCATTGTGGTAATAGATGTGACAT
GACGTCACTTCCAAAGGACCAATGAACATGTCTGACCAATTTCATATAATGTGAAAACGATTTTCATAGG
CAGAATAAATAACATTTAAATTAAACTGGGCATCAGCGCAATTCAATTGGTTTGGTAATAGCAAGGGAAA
ATAGAATGAAGTGATCTCCAAAAAATAAGTACTTTTTGACTGTAAATAAAATTGTAAGGAGTAAAAAGTA
CTTTTTTTTCTAAAAAAATGTAATTAAGTAAAAGTAAAAGTATTGATTTTTAATTGTACTCAAGTAAAGT
AAAAATCCCCAAAAATAATACTTAAGTACAGTAATCAAGTAAAATTACTCAAGTACTTTACACCTCTGGT
TCTTGACCCCCTACCTTCAGCAAGCCCAGCAGATCCACTAGTTCTAGAGCGGCCGCCACCGCGGTGGAGC
TCCAGCTTTTGTTCCCTTTAGTGAGGGTTAATTGCGCGCTTGGCGTAATCATGGTCATAGCTGTTTCCTG
TGTGAAATTGTTATCCGCTCACAATTCCACACAACATACGAGCCGGAAGCATAAAGTGTAAAGCCTGGGG
TGCCTAATGAGTGAGCTAACTCACATTAATTGCGTTGCGCTCACTGCCCGCTTTCCAGTCGGGAAACCTG
TCGTGCCAGCTGCATTAATGAATCGGCCAACGCGCGGGGAGAGGCGGTTTGCGTATTGGGCGCTCTTCCG
CTTCCTCGCTCACTGACTCGCTGCGCTCGGTCGTTCGGCTGCGGCGAGCGGTATCAGCTCACTCAAAGGC
GGTAATACGGTTATCCACAGAATCAGGGGATAACGCAGGAAAGAACATGTGAGCAAAAGGCCAGCAAAAG
GCCAGGAACCGTAAAAAGGCCGCGTTGCTGGCGTTTTTCCATAGGCTCCGCCCCCCTGACGAGCATCACA
AAAATCGACGCTCAAGTCAGAGGTGGCGAAACCCGACAGGACTATAAAGATACCAGGCGTTTCCCCCTGG
AAGCTCCCTCGTGCGCTCTCCTGTTCCGACCCTGCCGCTTACCGGATACCTGTCCGCCTTTCTCCCTTCG
GGAAGCGTGGCGCTTTCTCATAGCTCACGCTGTAGGTATCTCAGTTCGGTGTAGGTCGTTCGCTCCAAGC
TGGGCTGTGTGCACGAACCCCCCGTTCAGCCCGACCGCTGCGCCTTATCCGGTAACTATCGTCTTGAGTC
CAACCCGGTAAGACACGACTTATCGCCACTGGCAGCAGCCACTGGTAACAGGATTAGCAGAGCGAGGTAT
GTAGGCGGTGCTACAGAGTTCTTGAAGTGGTGGCCTAACTACGGCTACACTAGAAGAACAGTATTTGGTA
TCTGCGCTCTGCTGAAGCCAGTTACCTTCGGAAAAAGAGTTGGTAGCTCTTGATCCGGCAAACAAACCAC
CGCTGGTAGCGGTGGTTTTTTTGTTTGCAAGCAGCAGATTACGCGCAGAAAAAAAGGATCTCAAGAAGAT
CCTTTGATCTTTTCTACGGGGTCTGACGCTCAGTGGAACGAAAACTCACGTTAAGGCATTTTGGTCATGA
GATTATCAAAAAGGATCTTCACCTAGATCCTTTTAAATTAAAAATGAAGTTTTAAATCAATCTAAAGTAT
ATATGAGTAAACTTGGTCTGACAGTTACCAATGCTTAATCAGTGAGGCACCTATCTCAGCGATCTGTCTA
TTTCGTTCATCCATAGTTGCCTGACTCCCCGTCGTGTAGATAACTACGATACGGGAGGGCTTACCATCTG
GCCCCAGTGCTGCAATGATACCGCGAGACCCACGCTCACCGGCTCCAGATTTATCAGCAATAAACCAGCC
AGCCGGAAGGGCCGAGCGCAGAAGTGGTCCTGCAACTTTATCCGCCTCCATCCAGTCTATTAATTGTTGC
CGGGAAGCTAGAGTAAGTAGTTCGCCAGTTAATAGTTTGCGCAACGTTGTTGCCATTGCTACAGGCATCG
TGGTGTCACGCTCGTCGTTTGGTATGGCTTCATTCAGCTCCGGTTCCCAACGATCAAGGCGAGTTACATG
ATCCCCCATGTTGTGCAAAAAAGCGGTTAGCTCCTTCGGTCCTCCGATCGTTGTCAGAAGTAAGTTGGCC
GCAGTGTTATCACTCATGGTTATGGCAGCACTGCATAATTCTCTTACTGTCATGCCATCCGTAAGATGCT
TTTCTGTGACTGGTGAGTACTCAACCAAGTCATTCTGAGAATAGTGTATGCGGCGACCGAGTTGCTCTTG
CCCGGCGTCAATACGGGATAATACCGCGCCACATAGCAGAACTTTAAAAGTGCTCATCATTGGAAAACGT
TCTTCGGGGCGAAAACTCTCAAGGATCTTACCGCTGTTGAGATCCAGTTCGATGTAACCCACTCGTGCAC
CCAACTGATCTTCAGCATCTTTTACTTTCACCAGCGTTTCTGGGTGAGCAAAAACAGGAAGGCAAAATGC
CGCAAAAAAGGGAATAAGGGCGACACGGAAATGTTGAATACTCATACTCTTCCTTTTTCAATATTATTGA
AGCATTTATCAGGGTTATTGTCTCATGAGCGGATACATATTTGAATGTATTTAGAAAAATAAACAAATAG
GGGTTCCGCGCACATTTCCCCGAAAAGTGCCACCTAAATTGTAAGCGTTAATATTTTGTTAAAATTCGCG
TTAAATTTTTGTTAAATCAGCTCATTTTTTAACCAATAGGCCGAAATCGGCAAAATCCCTTATAAATCAA
AAGAATAGACCGAGATAGGGT
[37 nt withheld, positions 7792-7828]
AAAGAACGTGGACTCCAACGTCAAAGG
[49 nt withheld, positions 7856-7904]
T
[91 nt withheld, positions 7906-7996]
G
[124 nt withheld, positions 7998-8121]
CCCATTCGCCATTCAGGCTGCGCAACTGTTGGGAAGGGCGATCGGTGCGGGCCTCTTCGCTATTACGCCA
GCTGGCGAAAGGGGGATGTGCTGCAAGGCGATTAAGTTGGGTAACGCCAGGGTTTTCCCAGTCACGACGT
TGTAAAACGACGGCCAGTGAGCGCGCGTAATACGACTCACTATAGGGCGAATTGGGTACCAAATAGTAGG
AATTACCCACCTGTACAAGTGCTGAAAACTTGGATGAATAAGCCCGTTTGCCATTTTCTACTGCTATTTT
AAATCTTTTCTGTATTTGTCTGCATTTGTCTTTACCCTTGAATAAATGTTTTAGTTGTTTTTTTTCAATT
ATGACTGTGTTTAACAGACATTATTACAATAATATGTAATAGTAGTACACACTATTATTATGTAATAGTA
CTTGTTGACTGTATTTGAGAACTGGACCGAGTGAGTGTTACGTCACCCATTCAAAATGACTTACTTCTGG
CTCCAACAAAATGAAGTTAATTCAGTTGCCATTTTTCACTGTATGGACATCGCCGTGTTGGAGCTAGACG
TTGCCAATAAGCAAGAAAGAGCCGAGATGCGTCGAGTCTGAGTCACCGTTCCTATGGCAACCCCTCTAAC
CAATCAGAAGTAAGCTTGTTGGAAGTCCACAGCCTACCACTTGAAAGCGGGCTGCACAAAATCTGTCAAA
CGTTTTGAACGTTGGATGTGAGAGCACATACTTTTATTAAGGCATCTGGTTGGTCAGTTTATAATATCAA
CAACTTGGGCTACAGAAAAGAAAAGTTATTACAGAAATTATGATTAACAAGTACATGTTAAATAAAGATT
TTAATATGAATGCCACCACTGGAGCATTCATGCCATTTGGAGCTTCTTCCTGTTTGGATCACTAGAAGGA
GGAGGTCACTCATTACAGTTCTCATATACAGTCGTTGGTTGGTTGGTTGGTTGGT
